>Addgene plasmid #161207 | pDONR221-SLC25A37_STOP | addgene full sequence | sequence record 365761 | Addgene NGS Result
CAAATAATGATTTTATTTTGACTGATAGTGACCTGTTCGTTGCAACACATTGATGAGCAATGCTTTTTTA
TAATGCCAACTTTGTACAAAAAAGCAGGCTCCACCATGGAGCTGCGGAGCGGATCCGTGGGATCCCAGGC
AGTGGCACGGAGAATGGACGGCGATTCTAGAGACGGAGGAGGAGGCAAGGATGCAACCGGATCCGAGGAC
TACGAGAACCTGCCCACATCTGCCAGCGTGTCCACCCACATGACAGCAGGAGCAATGGCAGGAATCCTGG
AGCACAGCGTGATGTATCCTGTGGATTCCGTGAAGACCAGGATGCAGTCTCTGAGCCCCGACCCTAAGGC
CCAGTACACCAGCATCTATGGCGCCCTGAAGAAGATCATGCGCACAGAGGGCTTTTGGAGGCCTCTGCGC
GGCGTGAATGTGATGATCATGGGAGCAGGACCAGCACACGCCATGTACTTTGCCTGCTATGAGAACATGA
AGAGGACCCTGAATGACGTGTTCCACCACCAGGGCAACTCTCACCTGGCCAATGGCATCGCCGGCAGCAT
GGCCACACTGCTGCACGACGCCGTGATGAACCCAGCAGAGGTGGTGAAGCAGCGGCTGCAGATGTACAAT
TCCCAGCACAGAAGCGCCATCTCCTGTATCCGGACCGTGTGGAGAACAGAGGGCCTGGGCGCCTTCTACC
GGAGCTATACCACACAGCTGACCATGAACATCCCTTTCCAGTCCATCCACTTTATCACATACGAGTTCCT
GCAGGAGCAGGTGAACCCACACAGAACCTATAATCCCCAGTCTCACATCATCAGCGGAGGACTGGCAGGC
GCCCTGGCAGCAGCCGCCACCACACCACTGGACGTGTGCAAGACCCTGCTGAACACACAGGAGAATGTGG
CCCTGTCTCTGGCCAACATCTCCGGCAGGCTGTCTGGCATGGCCAACGCCTTTCGCACAGTGTACCAGCT
GAATGGCCTGGCCGGCTATTTCAAGGGCATCCAGGCCAGAGTGATCTACCAGATGCCAAGCACCGCCATC
TCCTGGAGCGTGTACGAGTTCTTTAAGTATTTTCTGACAAAGAGGCAGCTGGAGAATCGCGCCCCCTATT
AAGACCCAGCTTTCTTGTACAAAGTTGGCATTATAAGAAAGCATTGCTTATCAATTTGTTGCAACGAACA
GGTCACTATCAGTCAAAATAAAATCATTATTTGCCATCCAGCTGATATCCCCTATAGTGAGTCGTATTAC
ATGGTCATAGCTGTTTCCTGGCAGCTCTGGCCCGTGTCTCAAAATCTCTGATGTTACATTGCACAAGATA
AAAATATATCATCATGAACAATAAAACTGTCTGCTTACATAAACAGTAATACAAGGGGTGTTATGAGCCA
TATTCAACGGGAAACGTCGAGGCCGCGATTAAATTCCAACATGGATGCTGATTTATATGGGTATAAATGG
GCTCGCGATAATGTCGGGCAATCAGGTGCGACAATCTATCGCTTGTATGGGAAGCCCGATGCGCCAGAGT
TGTTTCTGAAACATGGCAAAGGTAGCGTTGCCAATGATGTTACAGATGAGATGGTCAGACTAAACTGGCT
GACGGAATTTATGCCTCTTCCGACCATCAAGCATTTTATCCGTACTCCTGATGATGCATGGTTACTCACC
ACTGCGATCCCCGGAAAAACAGCATTCCAGGTATTAGAAGAATATCCTGATTCAGGTGAAAATATTGTTG
ATGCGCTGGCAGTGTTCCTGCGCCGGTTGCATTCGATTCCTGTTTGTAATTGTCCTTTTAACAGCGATCG
CGTATTTCGTCTCGCTCAGGCGCAATCACGAATGAATAACGGTTTGGTTGATGCGAGTGATTTTGATGAC
GAGCGTAATGGCTGGCCTGTTGAACAAGTCTGGAAAGAAATGCATAAACTTTTGCCATTCTCACCGGATT
CAGTCGTCACTCATGGTGATTTCTCACTTGATAACCTTATTTTTGACGAGGGGAAATTAATAGGTTGTAT
TGATGTTGGACGAGTCGGAATCGCAGACCGATACCAGGATCTTGCCATCCTATGGAACTGCCTCGGTGAG
TTTTCTCCTTCATTACAGAAACGGCTTTTTCAAAAATATGGTATTGATAATCCTGATATGAATAAATTGC
AGTTTCATTTGATGCTCGATGAGTTTTTCTAATCAGAATTGGTTAATTGGTTGTAACACTGGCAGAGCAT
TACGCTGACTTGACGGGACGGCGCAAGCTCATGACCAAAATCCCTTAACGTGAGTTACGCGTCGTTCCAC
TGAGCGTCAGACCCCGTAGAAAAGATCAAAGGATCTTCTTGAGATCCTTTTTTTCTGCGCGTAATCTGCT
GCTTGCAAACAAAAAAACCACCGCTACCAGCGGTGGTTTGTTTGCCGGATCAAGAGCTACCAACTCTTTT
TCCGAAGGTAACTGGCTTCAGCAGAGCGCAGATACCAAATACTGTTCTTCTAGTGTAGCCGTAGTTAGGC
CACCACTTCAAGAACTCTGTAGCACCGCCTACATACCTCGCTCTGCTAATCCTGTTACCAGTGGCTGCTG
CCAGTGGCGATAAGTCGTGTCTTACCGGGTTGGACTCAAGACGATAGTTACCGGATAAGGCGCAGCGGTC
GGGCTGAACGGGGGGTTCGTGCACACAGCCCAGCTTGGAGCGAACGACCTACACCGAACTGAGATACCTA
CAGCGTGAGCTATGAGAAAGCGCCACGCTTCCCGAAGGGAGAAAGGCGGACAGGTATCCGGTAAGCGGCA
GGGTCGGAACAGGAGAGCGCACGAGGGAGCTTCCAGGGGGAAACGCCTGGTATCTTTATAGTCCTGTCGG
GTTTCGCCACCTCTGACTTGAGCGTCGATTTTTGTGATGCTCGTCAGGGGGGCGGAGCCTATGGAAAAAC
GCCAGCAACGCGGCCTTTTTACGGTTCCTGGCCTTTTGCTGGCCTTTTGCTCACATGTTCTTTCCTGCGT
TATCCCCTGATTCTGTGGATAACCGTATTACCGCCTTTGAGTGAGCTGATACCGCTCGCCGCAGCCGAAC
GACCGAGCGCAGCGAGTCAGTGAGCGAGGAAGCGGAAGAGCGCCCAATACGCAAACCGCCTCTCCCCGCG
CGTTGGCCGATTCATTAATGCAGCTGGCACGACAGGTTTCCCGACTGGAAAGCGGGCAGTGAGCGCAACG
CAATTAATACGCGTACCGCTAGCCAGGAAGAGTTTGTAGAAACGCAAAAAGGCCATCCGTCAGGATGGCC
TTCTGCTTAGTTTGATGCCTGGCAGTTTATGGCGGGCGTCCTGCCCGCCACCCTCCGGGCCGTTGCTTCA
CAACGTTCAAATCCGCTCCCGGCGGATTTGTCCTACTCAGGAGAGCGTTCACCGACAAACAACAGATAAA
ACGAAAGGCCCAGTCTTCCGACTGAGCCTTTCGTTTTATTTGATGCCTGGCAGTTCCCTACTCTCGCGTT
AACGCTAGCATGGATGTTTTCCCAGTCACGACGTTGTAAAACGACGGCCAGTCTTAAGCTCGGGCCC
Features (pLannotate 1.2.2; 10 found; start..end, strand, type, name):
      1..100     +  protein_bind   attL1: mutant version of attL; recombination site for the Gateway® LR reaction LR Clonase™
    106..1119    +  CDS            SLC25A37: MFRN1_HUMAN - Also known as MFRN, MSCP. Experimental evidence at protein level: Swiss-Prot protein existence level 1. Mitochondrial iron transporter that specifically mediates iron uptake in developing erythroid cells, thereby playing an essential role in heme biosynthesis. The iron delivered into the mitochondria, presumably as Fe(2+), is then probably delivered to ferrochelatase to catalyze Fe(2+) incorporation into protoprophyrin IX to make heme (By similarity). From Homo sapiens (Human).
   1124..1223    -  protein_bind   attL2: mutant version of attL; recombination site for the Gateway® LR reaction LR Clonase™
   1241..1259    -  promoter       T7 promoter: promoter for bacteriophage T7 RNA polymerase
   1393..2202    +  CDS            KanR: aminoglycoside phosphotransferase; aph(3')-Ia; confers resistance to kanamycin in bacteria or G418 (Geneticin®) in eukaryotes
   2349..2937    +  rep_origin     ori: high-copy-number ColE1/pMB1/pBR322/pUC origin of replication
   3120..3212    +  CDS            lacI (fragment): lac repressor; lacI; The lac repressor binds to the lac operator to inhibit transcription in E. coli. This inhibition can be relieved by adding lactose or isopropyl-β-D-thiogalactopyranoside (IPTG).
   3267..3294    -  terminator     rrnB T2 terminator: transcription terminator T2 from the E. coli rrnB gene
   3426..3469    +  terminator     rrnB T1 terminator: Escherichia coli rrnB; transcription terminator T1 from the E. coli rrnB gene
   3516..3552    -  CDS            lacZα (fragment): LacZα fragment of β-galactosidase; lacZ fragment
