[The description below was written by a language model from this plasmid's Addgene catalogue record and pLannotate feature annotations shown in this document.]
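Description:
pDONR221-SLC25A37_STOP is a Gateway entry clone built on the pDONR221 backbone, carrying a codon-optimized open reading frame for human SLC25A37 (mitoferrin-1, also known as MFRN1 or MSCP). The sequenced plasmid is 3,567 nt and is propagated in E. coli through a high-copy ColE1/pUC-type origin with kanamycin selection from the KanR (aminoglycoside phosphotransferase) gene. Although the catalogue lists the vector type as mammalian expression, the feature table shows no eukaryotic promoter or polyadenylation signal. The plasmid is therefore a shuttle for the ORF rather than an expression construct in its own right.

The roughly 1 kb SLC25A37 coding sequence sits between attL1 and attL2, the recombination sites used in the Gateway LR Clonase reaction, so the ORF can be transferred directionally into any attR-containing destination vector that supplies the desired promoter, tags and selection markers. This version retains a stop codon at the end of the ORF, which makes it suited to native (untagged) or N-terminally tagged expression. A sister clone without the stop codon exists for C-terminal fusions. rrnB T1 and T2 terminators lie upstream of the attL1 side and insulate the insert from read-through transcription. A T7 promoter lies beyond attL2, and small lacI and lacZα fragments are annotated as backbone remnants. M13 forward and reverse primer sites are used to sequence across the insert.

SLC25A37 encodes a mitochondrial iron importer that supports heme biosynthesis in developing erythroid cells. The clone belongs to a consortium collection of solute carrier ORFs intended for subcloning into custom expression vectors for transporter research and drug discovery.
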