Addgene plasmid #161207: pDONR221-SLC25A37_STOP
Purpose: Gateway entry clone with codon-optimized ORF sequence for subcloning into custom expression vectors. Contains a STOP codon at the end of the codon-optimized ORF sequence.
Depositing lab: RESOLUTE Consortium & Giulio Superti-Furga. Depositing organization: CeMM Research Center for Molecular Medicine. Publication: The RESOLUTE consortium: unlocking SLC transporters for drug discovery. Superti-Furga G, Lackner D, Wiedmer T, Ingles-Prieto A, Barbosa B, Girardi E, Goldmann U, Gurtl B, Klavins K, Klimek C, Lindinger S, Lineiro-Retes E, Muller AC, Onstein S, Redinger G, Reil D, Sedlyarov V, Wolf G, Crawford M, Everley R, ... Steppan CM. Nat Rev Drug Discov. 2020 Jul;19(7):429-430. doi: 10.1038/d41573-020-00056-6. PubMed 32265506.
Backbone
  Vector backbone: pDONR221
  Backbone manufacturer: ThermoFisher Scientific
  Backbone size w/o insert (bp): 2550
  Vector type: Mammalian Expression
Growth in bacteria
  Bacterial resistance: Kanamycin, 50 μg/mL
  Growth temperature: 37°C
  Growth strain: NEB Stable
  Copy number: High Copy
Gene/Insert
  Gene/Insert name: SLC25A37 (alt name: MSCP, MFRN, MFRN1, HT015)
  Species: H. sapiens (human)
  Insert size (bp): 1017
  Entrez Gene: SLC25A37 (a.k.a. MSC, MFRN, MSCP, HT015, MFRN1, PRO1278, PRO1584, PRO2217)
  Cloning method: Gateway Cloning
  Sequencing primers: 5′ M13-fwd; 3′ M13-rev
Terms and licenses: Academic/Nonprofit Terms; Industry Terms
Depositor comments: This plasmid contains a STOP codon at the end of the codon-optimized ORF. For the version of this plasmid that does not contain a STOP codon, please see Addgene plasmid 132041 For more information on the full Resolute plasmid collection, please see www.addgene.org/depositor-collections/re-solute/. Please provide your feedback on this plasmid to the RESOLUTE consortium by filling out their RESOLUTE repository feedback form: https://forms.office.com/Pages/ResponsePage.aspx?id=0e05yklzmkS7rjFGQL4N7z4feCLQvEJAmVcOCM_u885UN1JJRko0Ukg4TVQwNTZLOUxPQVJWT1NHUCQlQCN0PWcu
How to cite: pDONR221-SLC25A37_STOP was a gift from RESOLUTE Consortium & Giulio Superti-Furga (Addgene plasmid # 161207 ; http://n2t.net/addgene:161207 ; RRID:Addgene_161207)
