>Addgene plasmid #161207 | pDONR221-SLC25A37_STOP | depositor partial sequence | sequence record 312349 | Codon-optimized ORF of SLC25A37
ATGGAGCTGCGGAGCGGATCCGTGGGATCCCAGGCAGTGGCACGGAGAATGGACGGCGATTCTAGAGACG
GAGGAGGAGGCAAGGATGCAACCGGATCCGAGGACTACGAGAACCTGCCCACATCTGCCAGCGTGTCCAC
CCACATGACAGCAGGAGCAATGGCAGGAATCCTGGAGCACAGCGTGATGTATCCTGTGGATTCCGTGAAG
ACCAGGATGCAGTCTCTGAGCCCCGACCCTAAGGCCCAGTACACCAGCATCTATGGCGCCCTGAAGAAGA
TCATGCGCACAGAGGGCTTTTGGAGGCCTCTGCGCGGCGTGAATGTGATGATCATGGGAGCAGGACCAGC
ACACGCCATGTACTTTGCCTGCTATGAGAACATGAAGAGGACCCTGAATGACGTGTTCCACCACCAGGGC
AACTCTCACCTGGCCAATGGCATCGCCGGCAGCATGGCCACACTGCTGCACGACGCCGTGATGAACCCAG
CAGAGGTGGTGAAGCAGCGGCTGCAGATGTACAATTCCCAGCACAGAAGCGCCATCTCCTGTATCCGGAC
CGTGTGGAGAACAGAGGGCCTGGGCGCCTTCTACCGGAGCTATACCACACAGCTGACCATGAACATCCCT
TTCCAGTCCATCCACTTTATCACATACGAGTTCCTGCAGGAGCAGGTGAACCCACACAGAACCTATAATC
CCCAGTCTCACATCATCAGCGGAGGACTGGCAGGCGCCCTGGCAGCAGCCGCCACCACACCACTGGACGT
GTGCAAGACCCTGCTGAACACACAGGAGAATGTGGCCCTGTCTCTGGCCAACATCTCCGGCAGGCTGTCT
GGCATGGCCAACGCCTTTCGCACAGTGTACCAGCTGAATGGCCTGGCCGGCTATTTCAAGGGCATCCAGG
CCAGAGTGATCTACCAGATGCCAAGCACCGCCATCTCCTGGAGCGTGTACGAGTTCTTTAAGTATTTTCT
GACAAAGAGGCAGCTGGAGAATCGCGCCCCCTATTAA
